Addgene plasmid #1637: L4063
Purpose: (Empty Backbone)
Depositing lab: Andrew Fire. Depositing organization: Carnegie Institution for Science.
Backbone
  Vector backbone: Unknown
  Backbone size (bp): 6905
  Vector type: Worm Expression
Growth in bacteria
  Bacterial resistance: Ampicillin, 100 μg/mL
  Growth temperature: 37°C
  Growth strain: DH5alpha
  Copy number: Unknown
Gene/Insert
  Gene/Insert name: None
  Tag / fusion protein: myo3-2341, myo3Tsa, T7p, gfpN, IVSR, IVSS, gfpN146I, gfpM153T, gfpV163A, IVST, gfpC, IVSM, IVSL, decoy
  Cloning method: Restriction Enzyme
Terms and licenses: Academic/Nonprofit Terms; Industry Terms: Not Available to Industry
Depositor comments: See Fire Lab Vector Kit Documentation 1999. Fire Lab Miniprep Number pPD122.66, Ligation number L4063.
How to cite: L4063 was a gift from Andrew Fire (Addgene plasmid # 1637 ; http://n2t.net/addgene:1637 ; RRID:Addgene_1637)
