[The description below was written by a language model from this plasmid's Addgene catalogue record and pLannotate feature annotations shown in this document.]
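Description:
L4063 is a worm (Caenorhabditis elegans) expression vector from the 1999 Fire Lab Vector Kit, catalogued as an empty backbone of about 6.9 kb with no gene insert. The parent backbone is listed as unknown. The annotated features show a typical E. coli plasmid scaffold: a high-copy ColE1/pUC-type origin of replication, the bla gene with its own promoter for ampicillin selection, remnants of rop, bom and lacI, and a lac promoter/operator region with a CAP binding site. No worm selectable or rescue marker is recorded.

The payload is described only by the depositor's list of module names. The myo3-2341 and myo3Tsa entries indicate regulatory sequence and a transcription start region from the myo-3 gene, a myosin heavy chain gene commonly used to drive expression in body wall muscle. The automated annotation does not label this region, which presumably occupies the unannotated stretch upstream of the reporter. Next comes a GFP coding region assembled from N- and C-terminal segments, interrupted by several synthetic introns (the IVS modules), which are generally included to boost expression in worms. It carries the N146I, M153T and V163A substitutions. The annotation tool matches this reading frame to ECFP, suggesting a cyan-type variant, though the record itself calls it only gfp. A T7 promoter fragment lies just upstream on the opposite strand. The "decoy" element is a feature of Fire vectors intended to reduce spurious readthrough expression. The short aex-5 match downstream probably reflects worm genomic sequence, possibly part of a 3' region, but the record does not identify a 3' UTR. The vector is suited to muscle-specific fluorescent labelling, or to building fusions by restriction cloning.
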