Features (pLannotate 1.2.2; 12 found; start..end, strand, type, name):
   2456..2473    -  promoter       T7 promoter (fragment): promoter for bacteriophage T7 RNA polymerase
   2493..3356    +  CDS            ECFP: ECFP is a basic (constitutively fluorescent) cyan fluorescent protein published in 1996, derived from Aequorea victoria. It has low acid sensitivity.
   4029..4181    +  CDS            aex-5 (fragment): AEX5_CAEEL - Also known as kpc-3 From Caenorhabditis elegans.
   4309..4344    +  CDS            rop (fragment): Rop protein, which maintains plasmids at low copy number; rop
   4446..4545    +  misc_feature   bom (fragment): basis of mobility region from pBR322
   4643..4747    +  promoter       AmpR promoter: bla
   4748..5608    +  CDS            AmpR: β-lactamase; bla; confers resistance to ampicillin, carbenicillin, and related antibiotics
   5779..6367    +  rep_origin     ori: high-copy-number ColE1/pMB1/pBR322/pUC origin of replication
   6550..6642    +  CDS            lacI (fragment): lac repressor; lacI; The lac repressor binds to the lac operator to inhibit transcription in E. coli. This inhibition can be relieved by adding lactose or isopropyl-β-D-thiogalactopyranoside (IPTG).
   6655..6676    +  protein_bind   CAP binding site: CAP binding activates transcription in the presence of cAMP. E. coli catabolite activator protein
   6691..6721    +  promoter       lac promoter: promoter for the E. coli lac operon
   6729..6745    +  protein_bind   lac operator: The lac repressor binds to the lac operator to inhibit transcription in E. coli. This inhibition can be relieved by adding lactose or isopropyl-β-D-thiogalactopyranoside (IPTG). lac repressor encoded by lacI
>Addgene plasmid #1637 | L4063 | depositor full sequence | sequence record 247 | Author sequence
AAGCTTGGGCTGCAGGTCGGCTATAATAAGTTCTTGAATAAAATAATTTTCCCGACAAAACATGAGTATT
TCTTTCGAAAATAAAAGTGCAGGCTAATTAGAGATTATTCTGTAATTAACTGCATAATTTGTCACGTGCC
ATAGTTTTACATTCCACTACGTCATAGTTCTTAAAATACTAATCTCCTGAAAATAGAAGTAGGTGAAGAA
AGTTTAATTATCAGTTCTAAAATGACAATTGATCTTTGGAATATGTTCTGAAACTACCGATCATTGAACA
GATGCTATTTGAATGATATAGAATTGTATATTTGCAATTTCTGAAACGCGTTCTTAAAGGCACACAGATT
AATTCAAAAGGGTCTGGCCGCAAAAAGGTTTATGGTGGCCGATTTTGAGTTTTGTGTGTGATTGCTTTTT
CACAATCAGTGTTTTCAGGATTATGTGATGAACTAGATCTTCAAGTTTCGTTACATTTCATATGTTTTCG
GAACTCACGAAGTACATATTGGGTATTGTGCTCAAAAAATTCAGCAATCAGCTTCGCTCCGCTGACTTTA
GAACCCAAAAAAATAGTATGGCCAAACTGACTGTGTTACGATCATTTCAATTTTTCAATACATATTTAAG
ATTTCTAAGAGTAAGAAGGTCAAAAACTGTTCTGGAATACATATATATTTTTCAGGTTACAATTAGTCAA
AAAGTGCACTGAAATATACGTTTTAATTTCACGAATAACCCAATTAGTTCAATGTATTTTTGGTCAACCA
ACGTTAAAGTTTGGCTTCCAACCAATTATCATTTCTGATCAACCACAATGTTTTTTCTTTATCTGCAAGT
TAATTTTTTATTTTTATCCAGATGTTTGGCATATTTTTCAATTCTTCACTAGCGCCCACTTCTTGCACTT
CCGGCGCCCTGAATCTAATGCATCTGTTGCAAGAATTGAAAGACCAATCAACACATTGTTTTCTTCACGA
GATACTGAAGAAAATGAATAAAAACAGAGAAAAAGAGCCATGTGATTAGTGACAACTGTTGCTAACAGAT
ACCATAGCTTGGACTTGGTACGTGATGGCAACGTATGGGTCAACAAAAATGATTGCAGAGGGGGTGCAAA
ACAGTCAAGTCGAGAAAATATGAAAAACAGAAAACAAAGAACAGAAAAATGGGTTTGAGAGTCAGTATAA
TTTATAAAAGAAAAATTGTACATAGAAATTAACCATTTTTGTAGAAGAAGTTATTTTTCAAGCATCGTTA
AAAATTATTCAAAGCACCTTATTTCATATTTAATTTTAAACATGGTTAAATGAACAACACGGTGCGCAAT
CAGGAAAACTTGAAATCTGAAACTGTTGTTGTGATCTTCTTCGCAACTGTTCAGATAGCACTAGTGTAAT
GTTAAGAGTGCGCGAATATAATGGAATATAATGGATCACACCTCCTGCCATCAGGTAAACGTCTCTGTTA
TCACATATTTCCAACTATTAAATTTTTACCTTTTACAGTTTTACATTTTTTTGAAAAAAGTAACTTTTTG
TCTTCAAAATCCCTGACGAAAATATCAAATATTTTAATCGAGACTGCAGAGGAACCGATTGATGATTTGG
AAAATCCAGCTTTACCTGTGTAAGAACTGAAAAGTTTCATAACCCTAGGGTATTCCCAGTTACATTCCCC
ACTGGCTAACAATAGCACCCAGTTTTTCATCACCTTTCTTCAAATTTCTCGGCGATTTGTTAAAAACAAA
ATTTGTGTCCCTTCTCTGATATCTCTATGTCTCTAAACACAAGTTCATCGGAAAACGAAGGAGGGTAGGT
GTTGGTTGGGCTCCCGAAGTGAAAATAGAAGAGCAAGAATAGAATATTAGAGAGAGAGTGCAGAGAGGGC
GGGATAGCTCCCGGGATTCCGTTTTCTTCTTCTTTATCTTCAACGATGATGTGTGTGCGTGTTGTATAGA
TTCTGTTGCTCCCCCACAACTCGCTCCGAAGGCTCAATACAATTCAATTGATATTGGAGGAGAGCCTACC
GGAGTGGGAGGATAAGAAGAAACATAAGAAGAAGAAGAAGAAGAAGCATGCTTCTGGTTTTTGATGCTAT
GAAAACGGCACAAAAAGATGATTGAGGTCCCTTTTCAATACCTTCTCTCATCTTTCAAATCCCATTGAAA
CCTAAAACTTCTCACCACGCTTTACCATTGTTCTCCAAAAACTTATAGCAATGTCTATAACTTTTTTATC
TCTGAAAAGCAGTGTTCCATTTTTCTTTTTCCTATTTTATTTCAATTGTTTCTCACATTTCGTTTGGATT
CTTTGCTTGTCAACCAGCTTCTTCTTCCACTTTTACCGTCTAATTTTCAGGGCAGGGAGCCATCAAACCC
ACGACCACTAGATCCATCTAGACCGCGGTTTTGGCGCGGATCCTATCGATTCGCGGCCGCTGTACACCCG
GGTGCCCTATAGTGAGTCGTATTGGTACCGGTAGAAAAAATGAGTAAAGGAGAAGAACTTTTCACTGGAG
TTGTCCCAATTCTTGTTGAATTAGATGGTGATGTTAATGGGCACAAATTTTCTGTCAGTGGAGAGGGTGA
AGGTGATGCAACATACGGAAAACTTACCCTTAAATTTATTTGCACTACTGGAAAACTACCTGTTCCATGG
GTAAGTTTAAACATATATATACTAACTAACCCTGATTATTTAAATTTTCAGCCAACACTTGTCACTACTT
TCTGCTGGGGCGTACAATGCTTCTCGAGATACCCAGATCATATGAAACAGCATGACTTTTTCAAGAGTGC
CATGCCCGAAGGTTATGTACAGGAAAGAACTATATTTTTCAAAGATGACGGGAACTACAAGACACGTAAG
TTTAAACAGTTCGGTACTAACTAACCATACATATTTAAATTTTCAGGTGCTGAAGTCAAGTTTGAAGGTG
ATACCCTTGTTAATAGAATCGAGTTAAAAGGTATTGATTTTAAAGAAGATGGAAACATTCTTGGACACAA
ATTGGAATACAACTATATTTCACACAACGTATACATCACTGCCGACAAACAAAAGAATGGGATCAAAGCG
GTAAGTTTAAACATGATTTTACTAACTAACTAATCTGATTTAAATTTTCAGAACTTCAAAATTAGACACA
ACATTGAAGATGGAAGCGTTCAACTAGCAGACCATTATCAACAAAATACTCCAATTGGCGATGGCCCTGT
CCTTTTACCAGACAACCATTACCTGTCCACACAATCTGCCCTTTCGAAAGATCCCAACGAAAAGAGAGAC
CACATGGTCCTTCTTGAGTTTGTAACAGCTGCTGGGATTACACATGGCATGGATGAACTATACAAATAGC
ATTCGTAGAATTGTAAGTTTAAACTTTCTCATACTAACTAACGCGCTCTATTTAAATTTTCAGAATTCCA
ACTGAGCGCCGGTCGCTACCATTACCAACTTGTCTGGTGTCAAAAATAATAGGGGCCGCTGTCATCAGAG
TAAGTTTAAACTGAGTTCTACTAACTAACGAGTAATATTTAAATTTTCAGCATCTCGCGCCCGTGCCTCT
GACTTCTAAGTCCAATTACTCTTCAACATCCCTACATGCTCTTTCTCCCTGTGCTCCCACCCCCTATTTT
TGTTATTATCAAAAAACTTCTCTTAATTTCTTTGTTTTTTAGCTTCTTTTAAGTCACCTCTAACAATGAA
ATTGTGTAGATTCAAAAATAGAATTAATTCGTAATAAAAAGTCGAAAAAAATTGTGCTCCCTCCCCCCAT
TAATAATAATTCTATCCCAAAATCTACACAATGTTCTGTGTACACTTCTTATGTTTTTTACTTCTGATAA
ATTTTTTTGAAACATCATAGAAAAAACCGCACACAAAATACCTTATCATATGTTACGTTTCAGTTTATGA
CCGCAATTTTTATTTCTTCGCACGTCTGGGCCTCTCATGACGTCAAATCATGCTCATCGTGAAAAAGTTT
TGGAGTATTTTTGGAATTTTTCAATCAAGTGAAAGTTTATGAAATTAATTTTCCTGCTTTTGCTTTTTGG
GGTTTCCCCTATTGTTTGTCAAGATTTCGAGGACGGCGTTTTTCTTGCTAAAATCACAAGTATTGATGAG
CACGATGCAAGAAAGATCGGAAGAAGGTTTGGGTTTGAGGCTCAGTGGAAGGTGAGTAGAAGTTGATAAT
TTGAAAGTGGAGTAGTGTCTATGGGGTTTTTGCCTTAAATGACAGAATACATTCCCAATATACCAAACAT
AACTGTTTCCTACTAGTCGGCCGTACGGGCCCTTTCGTCTCGCGCGTTTCGGTGATGACGGTGAAAACCT
CTGACACATGCAGCTCCCGGAGACGGTCACAGCTTGTCTGTAAGCGGATGCCGGGAGCAGACAAGCCCGT
CAGGGCGCGTCAGCGGGTGTTGGCGGGTGTCGGGGCTGGCTTAACTATGCGGCATCAGAGCAGATTGTAC
TGAGAGTGCACCATATGCGGTGTGAAATACCGCACAGATGCGTAAGGAGAAAATACCGCATCAGGCGGCC
TTAAGGGCCTCGTGATACGCCTATTTTTATAGGTTAATGTCATGATAATAATGGTTTCTTAGACGTCAGG
TGGCACTTTTCGGGGAAATGTGCGCGGAACCCCTATTTGTTTATTTTTCTAAATACATTCAAATATGTAT
CCGCTCATGAGACAATAACCCTGATAAATGCTTCAATAATATTGAAAAAGGAAGAGTATGAGTATTCAAC
ATTTCCGTGTCGCCCTTATTCCCTTTTTTGCGGCATTTTGCCTTCCTGTTTTTGCTCACCCAGAAACGCT
GGTGAAAGTAAAAGATGCTGAAGATCAGTTGGGTGCACGAGTGGGTTACATCGAACTGGATCTCAACAGC
GGTAAGATCCTTGAGAGTTTTCGCCCCGAAGAACGTTTTCCAATGATGAGCACTTTTAAAGTTCTGCTAT
GTGGCGCGGTATTATCCCGTATTGACGCCGGGCAAGAGCAACTCGGTCGCCGCATACACTATTCTCAGAA
TGACTTGGTTGAGTACTCACCAGTCACAGAAAAGCATCTTACGGATGGCATGACAGTAAGAGAATTATGC
AGTGCTGCCATAACCATGAGTGATAACACTGCGGCCAACTTACTTCTGACAACGATCGGAGGACCGAAGG
AGCTAACCGCTTTTTTGCACAACATGGGGGATCATGTAACTCGCCTTGATCGTTGGGAACCGGAGCTGAA
TGAAGCCATACCAAACGACGAGCGTGACACCACGATGCCTGTAGCAATGGCAACAACGTTGCGCAAACTA
TTAACTGGCGAACTACTTACTCTAGCTTCCCGGCAACAATTAATAGACTGGATGGAGGCGGATAAAGTTG
CAGGACCACTTCTGCGCTCGGCCCTTCCGGCTGGCTGGTTTATTGCTGATAAATCTGGAGCCGGTGAGCG
TGGGTCTCGCGGTATCATTGCAGCACTGGGGCCAGATGGTAAGCCCTCCCGTATCGTAGTTATCTACACG
ACGGGGAGTCAGGCAACTATGGATGAACGAAATAGACAGATCGCTGAGATAGGTGCCTCACTGATTAAGC
ATTGGTAACTGTCAGACCAAGTTTACTCATATATACTTTAGATTGATTTAAAACTTCATTTTTAATTTAA
AAGGATCTAGGTGAAGATCCTTTTTGATAATCTCATGACCAAAATCCCTTAACGTGAGTTTTCGTTCCAC
TGAGCGTCAGACCCCGTAGAAAAGATCAAAGGATCTTCTTGAGATCCTTTTTTTCTGCGCGTAATCTGCT
GCTTGCAAACAAAAAAACCACCGCTACCAGCGGTGGTTTGTTTGCCGGATCAAGAGCTACCAACTCTTTT
TCCGAAGGTAACTGGCTTCAGCAGAGCGCAGATACCAAATACTGTCCTTCTAGTGTAGCCGTAGTTAGGC
CACCACTTCAAGAACTCTGTAGCACCGCCTACATACCTCGCTCTGCTAATCCTGTTACCAGTGGCTGCTG
CCAGTGGCGATAAGTCGTGTCTTACCGGGTTGGACTCAAGACGATAGTTACCGGATAAGGCGCAGCGGTC
GGGCTGAACGGGGGGTTCGTGCACACAGCCCAGCTTGGAGCGAACGACCTACACCGAACTGAGATACCTA
CAGCGTGAGCATTGAGAAAGCGCCACGCTTCCCGAAGGGAGAAAGGCGGACAGGTATCCGGTAAGCGGCA
GGGTCGGAACAGGAGAGCGCACGAGGGAGCTTCCAGGGGGAAACGCCTGGTATCTTTATAGTCCTGTCGG
GTTTCGCCACCTCTGACTTGAGCGTCGATTTTTGTGATGCTCGTCAGGGGGGCGGAGCCTATGGAAAAAC
GCCAGCAACGCGGCCTTTTTACGGTTCCTGGCCTTTTGCTGGCCTTTTGCTCACATGTTCTTTCCTGCGT
TATCCCCTGATTCTGTGGATAACCGTATTACCGCCTTTGAGTGAGCTGATACCGCTCGCCGCAGCCGAAC
GACCGAGCGCAGCGAGTCAGTGAGCGAGGAAGCGGAAGAGCGCCCAATACGCAAACCGCCTCTCCCCGCG
CGTTGGCCGATTCATTAATGCAGCTGGCACGACAGGTTTCCCGACTGGAAAGCGGGCAGTGAGCGCAACG
CAATTAATGTGAGTTAGCTCACTCATTAGGCACCCCAGGCTTTACACTTTATGCTTCCGGCTCGTATGTT
GTGTGGAATTGTGAGCGGATAACAATTTCACACAGGAAACAGCTATGACCATGATTACGCCAAGCTGTAA
GTTTAAACATGATCTTACTAACTAACTATTCTCATTTAAATTTTCAGAGCTTAAAAATGGCTGAAATCAC
TCACAACGATGGATACGCTAACAACTTGGAAATGAAAT
