>Addgene plasmid #1637 | L4063 | addgene partial sequence | sequence record 16770 | 1637_m13reverse
GTTACTGATCTTCTAACTAACTATTCTCATTTAAATTTTCAGAGCTTAAAAATGGCTGACCTCNCNCACA
ACGATGGATACGCTAACAACTTGGAAATGAAANAAGCTTGGGCTGCAGGTCGGCTATAATAAGTTCTTGA
ATAAAATAATTTTCCCGACAAAACATGAGTATTTCTTTCGAAAATAAAAGTGCAGGCTAATTAGAGATTA
TTCTGTAATTAACTGCATAATTTGTCACGTGCCATAGTTTTACATTCCACTACGTCATAGTTCTTAAAAT
ACTAATCTCCTGAAAATAGAAGTAGGTGAAGAAAGTTTAATTATCAGTTCTAAAATGACAATTGATCTTT
GGAATATGTTCTGAAACTACCGATCATTGAACAGATGCTATTTGAATGATATAGAATTGTATATTTGCAA
TTTCTGAAACGCGTTCTTAAAGGCACACAGATTAATTCAAAAGGGTCTGGCCGCAAAAAGGTTTATGGTG
GCCGATTTTGAGTTTTGTGTGTGATTGCTTTTTCACAATCAGTGTTTTCAGGATTATGTGATGAACTAGA
TCTTCAAGTTTCGTTACATTTCATATGTTTTCGGAACTCACGAAGTACATATTGGGTATTGTGCTCAAAA
AATTCAGCAATCAGCTTCGCTCCGCTGACTTTAGAACCCAAAAAAATAGTATGGCCAAACTGACTGTGTT
ACGATCATTTCAATTTTTCAATACATATTTAAGATTTCTAAGAGTAAGAAGGTCAAAAACTGTTCTGGAA
TACATATATATTTTTCAGGTTACAATTAGTCAAAAAGTGCACTGAAATATACGTTTTAATTTCACGAATA
ACCCAATTAGTTCAATGTATTTTTGGTCAACCAACGTTAAAGTTTGGCTTCCAACCAATTATCATTTCTG
ATCAACCACAATGGTTTTTCNTTATCTGCAGTTAATTTTTTATTTTTATCCNGATGNTTGGCATATTTTT
CAATTCTTCACTAGCGCCCACTTCTTGCNCTTCCGGCGCCCTGAATCTAANGGCATCTGNTGCCAGAATT
GAAAGACCATCCACNCATGGTTTTCCTCCCCGAAATCTGGAAGAAATGATNAAAACCGAAAAAAGANCCT
GNGATTAGGNCNACGGTGCTACANANCCAAACTNGGACTGGTANGGAGGCACGTAGGNCACAAAAGATGC
GAGGGGGNCAACCCCCGGCCGGAAATGAAACGAAACAAAACCNAAGGGGTGGNGCCCTNNTTTTAAAAAA
ATGNCNAAAATNCCTTTGNNAAAATTTTCCCCCCTTAAATTCCNNCCCTTTCTTTTTTANGGGTAAAAAC
CGGCCCCNAAAANNAACAANGGGGGNCCCCCNGNCANCNGGGGNANGGC
